>Addgene plasmid #236434 | pTRIPZ-2xFLAG-2xSTREP-E2F2 | addgene full sequence | sequence record 473700 | Addgene NGS Result
CCGCGGTGGCGGTCTGGACCACGCCGGAGAGCGTCGAAGCGGGGGCGGTGTTCGCCGAGATCGGCTCGCG
CATGGCCGAGTTGAGCGGTTCCCGGCTGGCCGCGCAGCAACAGATGGAAGGCCTCCTGGCGCCGCACCGG
CCCAAGGAGCCCGCGTGGTTCCTGGCCACCGTCGGCGTCTCGCCCGACCACCAGGGCAAGGGTCTGGGCA
GCGCCGTCGTGCTCCCCGGAGTGGAGGCGGCCGAGCGCGCTGGGGTGCCCGCCTTCCTGGAGACCTCCGC
GCCCCGCAACCTCCCCTTCTACGAGCGGCTCGGCTTCACCGTCACCGCCGACGTCGAGGTGCCCGAAGGA
CCGCGCACCTGGTGCATGACCCGCAAGCCCGGTGCCTGAGTTCGCGTCTGGAACAATCAACCTCTGGATT
ACAAAATTTGTGAAAGATTGACTGGTATTCTTAACTATGTTGCTCCTTTTACGCTATGTGGATACGCTGC
TTTAATGCCTTTGTATCATGCTATTGCTTCCCGTATGGCTTTCATTTTCTCCTCCTTGTATAAATCCTGG
TTGCTGTCTCTTTATGAGGAGTTGTGGCCCGTTGTCAGGCAACGTGGCGTGGTGTGCACTGTGTTTGCTG
ACGCAACCCCCACTGGTTGGGGCATTGCCACCACCTGTCAGCTCCTTTCCGGGACTTTCGCTTTCCCCCT
CCCTATTGCCACGGCGGAACTCATCGCCGCCTGCCTTGCCCGCTGCTGGACAGGGGCTCGGCTGTTGGGC
ACTGACAATTCCGTGGTGTTGTCGGGGAAGCTGACGTCCTTTCCATGGCTGCTCGCCTGTGTTGCCACCT
GGATTCTGCGCGGGACGTCCTTCTGCTACGTCCCTTCGGCCCTCAATCCAGCGGACCTTCCTTCCCGCGG
CCTGCTGCCGGCTCTGCGGCCTCTTCCGCGTCTTCGCCTTCGCCCTCAGACGAGTCGGATCTCCCTTTGG
GCCGCCTCCCCGCCTGGAATTAATTCTGCAGTCGAGACCTAGAAAAACATGGAGCAATCACAAGTAGCAA
TACAGCAGCTACCAATGCTGATTGTGCCTGGCTAGAAGCACAAGAGGAGGAGGAGGTGGGTTTTCCAGTC
ACACCTCAGGTACCTTTAAGACCAATGACTTACAAGGCAGCTGTAGATCTTAGCCACTTTTTAAAAGAAA
AGAGGGGACTGGAAGGGCTAATTCACTCCCAACGAAGACAAGATCTGCTTTTTGCTTGTACTGGGTCTCT
CTGGTTAGACCAGATCTGAGCCTGGGAGCTCTCTGGCTAACTAGGGAACCCACTGCTTAAGCCTCAATAA
AGCTTGCCTTGAGTGCTTCAAGTAGTGTGTGCCCGTCTGTTGTGTGACTCTGGTAACTAGAGATCCCTCA
GACCCTTTTAGTCAGTGTGGAAAATCTCTAGCAGTAGTAGTTCATGTCATCTTATTATTCAGTATTTATA
ACTTGCAAAGAAATGAATATCAGAGAGTGAGAGGCCTTGACATTGTTTAAACCCGCTGATCAGCCTCGAC
TGTGCCTTCTAGTTGCCAGCCATCTGTTGTTTGCCCCTCCCCCGTGCCTTCCTTGACCCTGGAAGGTGCC
ACTCCCACTGTCCTTTCCTAATAAAATGAGGAAATTGCATCGCATTGTCTGAGTAGGTGTCATTCTATTC
TGGGGGGTGGGGTGGGGCAGGACAGCAAGGGGGAGGATTGGGAAGACAATAGCAGGCATGCTGGGGATGC
GGTGGGCTCTATGGCTTCTGAGGCGGAAAGAACCAGCTGGGGCTCTAGGGGGTATCCCC
[124 nt withheld, positions 1810-1933]
C
[91 nt withheld, positions 1935-2025]
A
[49 nt withheld, positions 2027-2075]
CCTTTGACGTTGGAGTCCACGTTCTTT
[37 nt withheld, positions 2103-2139]
ACCCTATCTCGGTCTATTCTTTTGATTTATAAGGGATTTTGCCGATTTCGGCCTATTGGTTAAAAAATGA
GCTGATTTAACAAAAATTTAACGCGAATTAATTCTGTGGAATGTGTGTCAGTTAGGGTGTGGAAAGTCCC
CAGGCTCCCCAGCAGGCAGAAGTATGCAAAGCATGCATCTCAATTAGTCAGCAACCAGGTGTGGAAAGTC
CCCAGGCTCCCCAGCAGGCAGAAGTATGCAAAGCATGCATCTCAATTAGTCAGCAACCATAGTCCCGCCC
CTAACTCCGCCCATCCCGCCCCTAACTCCGCCCAGTTCCGCCCATTCTCCGCCCCATGGCTGACTAATTT
TTTTTATTTATGCAGAGGCCGAGGCCGCCTCTGCCTCTGAGCTATTCCAGAAGTAGTGAGGAGGCTTTTT
TGGAGGCCTAGGCTTTTGCAAAAAGCTCCCGGGAGCTTGTATATCCATTTTCGGATCTGATCAGCACGTG
ATGAAAAAGCCTGAACTCACCGCGACGTCTGTCGAGAAGTTTCTGATCGAAAAGTTCGACAGCGTCTCCG
ACCTGATGCAGCTCTCGGAGGGCGAAGAATCTCGTGCTTTCAGCTTCGATGTAGGAGGGCGTGGATATGT
CCTGCGGGTAAATAGCTGCGCCGATGGTTTCTACAAAGATCGTTATGTTTATCGGCACTTTGCATCGGCC
GCGCTCCCGATTCCGGAAGTGCTTGACATTGGGGAATTAATTCAGCGAGAGCCTGACCTATTGCATCTCC
CGCCGTGCACAGGGTGTCACGTTGCAAGACCTGCCTGAAACCGAACTGCCCGCTGTTCTGCAGCCGGTCG
CGGAGGCCATGGATGCGATCGCTGCGGCCGATCTTAGCCAGACGAGCGGGTTCGGCCCATTCGGACCGCA
AGGAATCGGTCAATACACTACATGGCGTGATTTCATATGCGCGATTGCTGATCCCCATGTGTATCACTGG
CAAACTGTGATGGACGACACCGTCAGTGCGTCCGTCGCGCAGGCTCTCGATGAGCTGATGCTTTGGGCCG
AGGACTGCCCCGAAGTCCGGCACCTCGTGCACGCGGATTTCGGCTCCAACAATGTCCTGACGGACAATGG
CCGCATAACAGCGGTCATTGACTGGAGCGAGGCGATGTTCGGGGATTCCCAATACGAGGTCGCCAACATC
TTCTTCTGGAGGCCGTGGTTGGCTTGTATGGAGCAGCAGACGCGCTACTTCGAGCGGAGGCATCCGGAGC
TTGCAGGATCGCCGCGGCTCCGGGCGTATATGCTCCGCATTGGTCTTGACCAACTCTATCAGAGCTTGGT
TGACGGCAATTTCGATGATGCAGCTTGGGCGCAGGGTCGATGCGACGCAATCGTCCGATCCGGAGCCGGG
ACTGTCGGGCGTACACAAATCGCCCGCAGAAGCGCGGCCGTCTGGACCGATGGCTGTGTAGAAGTACTCG
CCGATAGTGGAAACCGACGCCCCAGCACTCGTCCGAGGGCAAAGGAATAGCACGTGCTACGAGATTTCGA
TTCCACCGCCGCCTTCTATGAAAGGTTGGGCTTCGGAATCGTTTTCCGGGACGCCGGCTGGATGATCCTC
CAGCGCGGGGATCTCATGCTGGAGTTCTTCGCCCACCCCAACTTGTTTATTGCAGCTTATAATGGTTACA
AATAAAGCAATAGCATCACAAATTTCACAAATAAAGCATTTTTTTCACTGCATTCTAGTTGTGGTTTGTC
CAAACTCATCAATGTATCTTATCATGTCTGTATACCGTCGACCTCTAGCTAGAGCTTGGCGTAATCATGG
TCATAGCTGTTTCCTGTGTGAAATTGTTATCCGCTCACAATTCCACACAACATACGAGCCGGAAGCATAA
AGTGTAAAGCCTGGGGTGCCTAATGAGTGAGCTAACTCACATTAATTGCGTTGCGCTCACTGCCCGCTTT
CCAGTCGGGAAACCTGTCGTGCCAGCTGCATTAATGAATCGGCCAACGCGCGGGGAGAGGCGGTTTGCGT
ATTGGGCGCTCTTCCGCTTCCTCGCTCACTGACTCGCTGCGCTCGGTCGTTCGGCTGCGGCGAGCGGTAT
CAGCTCACTCAAAGGCGGTAATACGGTTATCCACAGAATCAGGGGATAACGCAGGAAAGAACATGTGAGC
AAAAGGCCAGCAAAAGGCCAGGAACCGTAAAAAGGCCGCGTTGCTGGCGTTTTTCCATAGGCTCCGCCCC
CCTGACGAGCATCACAAAAATCGACGCTCAAGTCAGAGGTGGCGAAACCCGACAGGACTATAAAGATACC
AGGCGTTTCCCCCTGGAAGCTCCCTCGTGCGCTCTCCTGTTCCGACCCTGCCGCTTACCGGATACCTGTC
CGCCTTTCTCCCTTCGGGAAGCGTGGCGCTTTCTCATAGCTCACGCTGTAGGTATCTCAGTTCGGTGTAG
GTCGTTCGCTCCAAGCTGGGCTGTGTGCACGAACCCCCCGTTCAGCCCGACCGCTGCGCCTTATCCGGTA
ACTATCGTCTTGAGTCCAACCCGGTAAGACACGACTTATCGCCACTGGCAGCAGCCACTGGTAACAGGAT
TAGCAGAGCGAGGTATGTAGGCGGTGCTACAGAGTTCTTGAAGTGGTGGCCTAACTACGGCTACACTAGA
AGAACAGTATTTGGTATCTGCGCTCTGCTGAAGCCAGTTACCTTCGGAAAAAGAGTTGGTAGCTCTTGAT
CCGGCAAACAAACCACCGCTGGTAGCGGTGGTTTTTTTGTTTGCAAGCAGCAGATTACGCGCAGAAAAAA
AGGATCTCAAGAAGATCCTTTGATCTTTTCTACGGGGTCTGACGCTCAGTGGAACGAAAACTCACGTTAA
GGGATTTTGGTCATGAGATTATCAAAAAGGATCTTCACCTAGATCCTTTTAAATTAAAAATGAAGTTTTA
AATCAATCTAAAGTATATATGAGTAAACTTGGTCTGACAGTTACCAATGCTTAATCAGTGAGGCACCTAT
CTCAGCGATCTGTCTATTTCGTTCATCCATAGTTGCCTGACTCCCCGTCGTGTAGATAACTACGATACGG
GAGGGCTTACCATCTGGCCCCAGTGCTGCAATGATACCGCGAGACCCACGCTCACCGGCTCCAGATTTAT
CAGCAATAAACCAGCCAGCCGGAAGGGCCGAGCGCAGAAGTGGTCCTGCAACTTTATCCGCCTCCATCCA
GTCTATTAATTGTTGCCGGGAAGCTAGAGTAAGTAGTTCGCCAGTTAATAGTTTGCGCAACGTTGTTGCC
ATTGCTACAGGCATCGTGGTGTCACGCTCGTCGTTTGGTATGGCTTCATTCAGCTCCGGTTCCCAACGAT
CAAGGCGAGTTACATGATCCCCCATGTTGTGCAAAAAAGCGGTTAGCTCCTTCGGTCCTCCGATCGTTGT
CAGAAGTAAGTTGGCCGCAGTGTTATCACTCATGGTTATGGCAGCACTGCATAATTCTCTTACTGTCATG
CCATCCGTAAGATGCTTTTCTGTGACTGGTGAGTACTCAACCAAGTCATTCTGAGAATAGTGTATGCGGC
GACCGAGTTGCTCTTGCCCGGCGTCAATACGGGATAATACCGCGCCACATAGCAGAACTTTAAAAGTGCT
CATCATTGGAAAACGTTCTTCGGGGCGAAAACTCTCAAGGATCTTACCGCTGTTGAGATCCAGTTCGATG
TAACCCACTCGTGCACCCAACTGATCTTCAGCATCTTTTACTTTCACCAGCGTTTCTGGGTGAGCAAAAA
CAGGAAGGCAAAATGCCGCAAAAAAGGGAATAAGGGCGACACGGAAATGTTGAATACTCATACTCTTCCT
TTTTCAATATTATTGAAGCATTTATCAGGGTTATTGTCTCATGAGCGGATACATATTTGAATGTATTTAG
AAAAATAAACAAATAGGGGTTCCGCGCACATTTCCCCGAAAAGTGCCACCTGACGTCGACGGATCGGGAG
ATCAACTTGTTTATTGCAGCTTATAATGGTTACAAATAAAGCAATAGCATCACAAATTTCACAAATAAAG
CATTTTTTTCACTGCATTCTAGTTGTGGTTTGTCCAAACTCATCAATGTATCTTATCATGTCTGGATCAA
CTGGATAACTCAAGCTAACCAAAATCATCCCAAACTTCCCACCCCATACCCTATTACCACTGCCAATTAC
CTGTGGTTTCATTTACTCTAAACCTGTGATTCCTCTGAATTATTTTCATTTTAAAGAAATTGTATTTGTT
AAATATGTACTACAAACTTAGTAGTTGGAAGGGCTAATTCACTCCCAAAGAAGACAAGATATCCTTGATC
TGTGGATCTACCACACACAAGGCTACTTCCCTGATTAGCAGAACTACACACCAGGGCCAGGGGTCAGATA
TCCACTGACCTTTGGATGGTGCTACAAGCTAGTACCAGTTGAGCCAGATAAGGTAGAAGAGGCCAATAAA
GGAGAGAACACCAGCTTGTTACACCCTGTGAGCCTGCATGGGATGGATGACCCGGAGAGAGAAGTGTTAG
AGTGGAGGTTTGACAGCCGCCTAGCATTTCATCACGTGGCCCGAGAGCTGCATCCGGAGTACTTCAAGAA
CTGCTGATATCGAGCTTGCTACAAGGGACTTTCCGCTGGGGACTTTCCAGGGAGGCGTGGCCTGGGCGGG
ACTGGGGAGTGGCGAGCCCTCAGATCCTGCATATAAGCAGCTGCTTTTTGCCTGTACTGGGTCTCTCTGG
TTAGACCAGATCTGAGCCTGGGAGCTCTCTGGCTAACTAGGGAACCCACTGCTTAAGCCTCAATAAAGCT
TGCCTTGAGTGCTTCAAGTAGTGTGTGCCCGTCTGTTGTGTGACTCTGGTAACTAGAGATCCCTCAGACC
CTTTTAGTCAGTGTGGAAAATCTCTAGCAGTGGCGCCCGAACAGGGACTTGAAAGCGAAAGGGAAACCAG
AGGAGCTCTCTCGACGCAGGACTCGGCTTGCTGAAGCGCGCACGGCAAGAGGCGAGGGGCGGCGACTGGT
GAGTACGCCAAAAATTTTGACTAGCGGAGGCTAGAAGGAGAGAGATGGGTGCGAGAGCGTCAGTATTAAG
CGGGGGAGAATTAGATCGCGATGGGAAAAAATTCGGTTAAGGCCAGGGGGAAAGAAAAAATATAAATTAA
AACATATAGTATGGGCAAGCAGGGAGCTAGAACGATTCGCAGTTAATCCTGGCCTGTTAGAAACATCAGA
AGGCTGTAGACAAATACTGGGACAGCTACAACCATCCCTTCAGACAGGATCAGAAGAACTTAGATCATTA
TATAATACAGTAGCAACCCTCTATTGTGTGCATCAAAGGATAGAGATAAAAGACACCAAGGAAGCTTTAG
ACAAGATAGAGGAAGAGCAAAACAAAAGTAAGACCACCGCACAGCAAGCGGCCGGCCGCTGATCTTCAGA
CCTGGAGGAGGAGATATGAGGGACAATTGGAGAAGTGAATTATATAAATATAAAGTAGTAAAAATTGAAC
CATTAGGAGTAGCACCCACCAAGGCAAAGAGAAGAGTGGTGCAGAGAGAAAAAAGAGCAGTGGGAATAGG
AGCTTTGTTCCTTGGGTTCTTGGGAGCAGCAGGAAGCACTATGGGCGCAGCGTCAATGACGCTGACGGTA
CAGGCCAGACAATTATTGTCTGGTATAGTGCAGCAGCAGAACAATTTGCTGAGGGCTATTGAGGCGCAAC
AGCATCTGTTGCAACTCACAGTCTGGGGCATCAAGCAGCTCCAGGCAAGAATCCTGGCTGTGGAAAGATA
CCTAAAGGATCAACAGCTCCTGGGGATTTGGGGTTGCTCTGGAAAACTCATTTGCACCACTGCTGTGCCT
TGGAATGCTAGTTGGAGTAATAAATCTCTGGAACAGATTTGGAATCACACGACCTGGATGGAGTGGGACA
GAGAAATTAACAATTACACAAGCTTAATACACTCCTTAATTGAAGAATCGCAAAACCAGCAAGAAAAGAA
TGAACAAGAATTATTGGAATTAGATAAATGGGCAAGTTTGTGGAATTGGTTTAACATAACAAATTGGCTG
TGGTATATAAAATTATTCATAATGATAGTAGGAGGCTTGGTAGGTTTAAGAATAGTTTTTGCTGTACTTT
CTATAGTGAATAGAGTTAGGCAGGGATATTCACCATTATCGTTTCAGACCCACCTCCCAACCCCGAGGGG
ACCCGACAGGCCCGAAGGAATAGAAGAAGAAGGTGGAGAGAGAGACAGAGACAGATCCATTCGATTAGTG
AACGGATCGGCACTGCGTGCGCCAATTCTGCAGACAAATGGCAGTATTCATCCACAATTTTAAAAGAAAA
GGGGGGATTGGGGGGTACAGTGCAGGGGAAAGAATAGTAGACATAATAGCAACAGACATACAAACTAAAG
AATTACAAAAACAAATTACAAAAATTCAAAATTTTCGGGTTTATTACAGGGACAGCAGAGATCCAGTTTG
GTTAGTACCGGGCCCGCTCTAGTCCGGAATCAGTCCTGCTCCTCGGCCACGAAGTGCACGCAGTTGCCGG
CCGGGTCGCGCAGGGCGAACTCCCGCCCCCACGGCTGCTCGCCGATCTCGGTCATGGCCGGCCCGGAGGC
GTCCCGGAAGTTCGTGGACACGACCTCCGACCACTCGGCGTACAGCTCGTCCAGGCCGCGCACCCACACC
CAGGCCAGGGTGTTGTCCGGCACCACCTGGTCCTGGACCGCGCTGATGAACAGGGTCACGTCGTCCCGGA
CCACACCGGCGAAGTCGTCCTCCACGAAGTCCCGGGAGAACCCGAGCCGGTCGGTCCAGAACTCGACCGC
TCCGGCGACGTCGCGCGCGGTGAGCACCGGAACGGCACTGGTCAACTTGGCCATGGTGGCCCTCCTATAG
TGAGTCGTATTATACTATGCCGATATACTATGCCGATGATTAATTGTCAACACGTGCTGCAGGTCCGAGG
TTCTAGACGAGTTTACTCCCTATCAGTGATAGAGAACGATGTCGAGTTTACTCCCTATCAGTGATAGAGA
ACGTATGTCGAGTTTACTCCCTATCAGTGATAGAGAACGTATGTCGAGTTTACTCCCTATCAGTGATAGA
GAACGTATGTCGAGTTTATCCCTATCAGTGATAGAGAACGTATGTCGAGTTTACTCCCTATCAGTGATAG
AGAACGTATGTCGAGGTAGGCGTGTACGGTGGGAGGCCTATATAAGCAGAGCTCGTTTAGTGAACCGTCA
GATCGCAACCATGGACTACAAGGACGACGATGACAAGGTACCAGGATCTATGGATTATAAAGATGATGAT
GATAAAGGGTCGGCCGCCAGCTGGAGCCACCCTCAGTTCGAGAAGGGAGGAGGAAGCGGCGGAGGCAGCG
GAGGAGGAAGCTGGAGCCACCCGCAGTTCGAGAAAGGAGCTGGATCCAGTGTGGTGGAATTGGGAGCATC
ACCAAAAAAGAAGAGAAAGGTACCCGTGGCTCAATTCCTGCAAGGGCCCCGGGCCTTGGCTTCGGCCGCT
GGGCAGACCCCGAAGGTGGTGCCCGCGATGAGCCCCACAGAGCTGTGGCCATCCGGCCTCAGCAGCCCCC
AGCTCTGCCCAGCTACTGCTACCTACTACACACCGCTGTACCCGCAGACGGCGCCTCCCGCAGCGGCGCC
AGGCACCTGCCTCGACGCCACTCCCCACGGACCCGAGGGCCAAGTTGTGCGATGCCTGCCGGCAGGCCGG
CTGCCGGCCAAAAGGAAGCTGGATCTGGAGGGGATTGGGAGGCCCGTCGTCCCTGAGTTCCCAACCCCCA
AGGGGAAGTGCATCAGAGTGGATGGCCTCCCCAGCCCCAAAACCCCCAAATCCCCCGGGGAGAAGACTCG
GTATGACACTTCGCTGGGGCTGCTCACCAAGAAGTTCATTTACCTCCTGAGCGAGTCAGAGGATGGGGTC
CTGGACCTGAACTGGGCCGCTGAGGTGCTGGACGTGCAGAAGCGGCGCATCTATGACATCACCAACGTGC
TGGAAGGCATCCAGCTCATCCGCAAGAAGGCCAAGAACAACATCCAGTGGGTAGGCAGGGGAATGTTTGA
AGACCCCACCAGACCTGGGAAGCAGCAACAGCTGGGGCAGGAGCTGAAGGAGCTGATGAACACGGAGCAG
GCCTTGGACCAGCTCATCCAGAGCTGCTCTCTGAGCTTCAAGCACCTGACTGAGGACAAGGCCAACAAGA
GGCTGGCCTATGTGACTTACCAGGATATCCGTGCTGTTGGCAACTTTAAGGAGCAGACAGTGATTGCCGT
CAAGGCCCCTCCGCAGACGAGACTGGAAGTGCCCGACAGGACTGAGGACAACCTGCAGATATATCTCAAG
AGCACCCAAGGGCCCATCGAAGTCTACCTGTGCCCAGAGGAGGTGCAGGAGCCGGACAGTCCTTCCGAGG
AGCCTCTCCCCTCTACCTCCACCCTCTGCCCCAGCCCTGACTCTGCCCAGCCCAGCAGCAGCACCGACCC
TAGCATCATGGAGCCCACAGCATCCTCAGTGCCAGCACCAGCGCCAACCCCCCAGCAGGCCCCACCGCCT
CCATCCCTGGTCCCCTTGGAGGCTACTGACAGCCTGCTGGAGCTGCCGCACCCACTCCTGCAGCAGACTG
AGGACCAGTTCCTGTCCCCGACCCTGGCGTGCAGCTCCCCTCTGATCAGCTTCTCCCCATCCTTGGACCA
GGACGACTACCTGTGGGGCTTGGAGGCGGGTGAGGGCATCAGCGATCTCTTCGACTCCTACGACCTTGGG
GACCTGTTGATTAATTGAGAAGGTATATTGCTGTTGACAGTGAGCGATCTCGCTTGGGCGAGAGTAAGTA
GTGAAGCCACAGATGTACTTACTCTCGCCCAAGCGAGAGTGCCTACTGCCTCGGAATTCAAGGGGCTACT
TTAGGAGCAATTATCTTGTTTACTAAAACTGAATACCTTGCTATCTCTTTGATACATTTTTACAAAGCTG
AATTAAAATGGTATAAATTAAATCACTTTTTTCAATTGGAAGACTAATGCGGCCGGCCATTACTCCGTCT
CGTGTCTTGTTGCATATGTCTGCTGGTTTGTTTGATGTTGTTTGCGGGCGGGCCCTATAGTGAGTCGTAT
TACCTAGGACGCGTGGCCTCCGCGCCGGGTTTTGGCGCCTCCCGCGGGCGCCCCCCTCCTCACGGCGAGC
GCTGCCACGTCAGACGAAGGGCGCAGCGAGCGTCCTGATCCTTCCGCCCGGACGCTCAGGACAGCGGCCC
GCTGCTCATAAGACTCGGCCTTAGAACCCCAGTATCAGCAGAAGGACATTTTAGGACGGGACTTGGGTGA
CTCTAGGGCACTGGTTTTCTTTCCAGAGAGCGGAACAGGCGAGGAAAAGTAGTCCCTTCTCGGCGATTCT
GCGGAGGGATCTCCGTGGGGCGGTGAACGCCGATGATTATATAAGGACGCGCCGGGTGTGGCACAGCTAG
TTCCGTCGCAGCCGGGATTTGGGTCGCGGTTCTTGTTTGTGGATCGCTGTGATCGTCACTTGGTGAGTAG
CGGGCTGCTGGGCTGGCCGGGGCTTTCGTGGCCGCCGGGCCGCTCGGTGGGACGGAAGCGTGTGGAGAGA
CCGCCAAGGGCTGTAGTCTGGGTCCGCGAGCAAGGTTGCCCTGAACTGGGGGTTGGGGGGAGCGCAGCAA
AATGGCGGCTGTTCCCGAGTCTTGAATGGAAGACGCTTGTGAGGCGGGCTGTGAGGTCGTTGAAACAAGG
TGGGGGGCATGGTGGGCGGCAAGAACCCAAGGTCTTGAGGCCTTCGCTAATGCGGGAAAGCTCTTATTCG
GGTGAGATGGGCTGGGGCACCATCTGGGGACCCTGACGTGAAGTTTGTCACTGACTGGAGAACTCGGTTT
GTCGTCTGTTGCGGGGGCGGCAGTTATGGCGGTGCCGTTGGGCAGTGCACCCGTACCTTTGGGAGCGCGC
GCCCTCGTCGTGTCGTGACGTCACCCGTTCTGTTGGCTTATAATGCAGGGTGGGGCCACCTGCCGGTAGG
TGTGCGGTAGGCTTTTCTCCGTCGCAGGACGCAGGGTTCGGGCCTAGGGTAGGCTCTCCTGAATCGACAG
GCGCCGGACCTCTGGTGAGGGGAGGGATAAGTGAGGCGTCAGTTTCTTTGGTCGGTTTTATGTACCTATC
TTCTTAAGTAGCTGAAGCTCCGGTTTTGAACTATGCGCTCGGGGTTGGCGAGTGTGTTTTGTGAAGTTTT
TTAGGCACCTTTTGAAATGTAATCATTTGGGTCAATATGTAATTTTCAGTGTTAGACTAGTAAATTGTCC
GCTAAATTCTGGCCGTTTTTGGCTTTTTTGTTAGACGCTAGCGGATCCATAACTTCGTATAGTATACATT
ATACGAAGTTATGCCACCATGTCTAGGCTGGACAAGAGCAAAGTCATAAACGGAGCTCTGGAATTACTCA
ATGGTGTCGGTATCGAAGGCCTGACGACAAGGAAACTCGCTCAAAAGCTGGGAGTTGAGCAGCCTACCCT
GTACTGGCACGTGAAGAACAAGCGGGCCCTGCTCGATGCCCTGCCAATCGAGATGCTGGACAGGCATCAT
ACCCACTTCTGCCCCCTGGAAGGCGAGTCATGGCAAGACTTTCTGCGGAACAACGCCAAGTCATACCGCT
GTGCTCTCCTCTCACATCGCGACGGGGCTAAAGTGCATCTCGGCACCCGCCCAACAGAGAAACAGTACGA
AACCCTGGAAAATCAGCTCGCGTTCCTGTGTCAGCAAGGCTTCTCCCTGGAGAACGCACTGTACGCTCTG
TCCGCCGTGGGCCACTTTACACTGGGCTGCGTATTGGAGGAACAGGAGCATCAAGTAGCAAAAGAGGAAA
GAGAGACACCTACCACCGATTCTATGCCCCCACTTCTGAGACAAGCAATTGAGCTGTTCGACCGGCAGGG
AGCCGAACCTGCCTTCCTTTTCGGCCTGGAACTAATCATATGTGGCCTGGAGAAACAGCTAAAGTGCGAA
AGCGGCGGGCCGACCGACGCCCTTGACGATTTTGACTTAGACATGCTCCCAGCCGATGCCCTTGACGATT
TTGACCTTGACATGCTCCCCGGGTAAATAACTTCGTATAGTATACATTATACGAAGTTATGGATCCGCGG
CCGCAAATTCCGCCCCTCTCCCTCCCCCCCCCCTAACGTTACTGGCCGAAGCCGCTTGGAATAAGGCCGG
TGTGCGTTTGTCTATATGTTATTTTCCACCATATTGCCGTCTTTTGGCAATGTGAGGGCCCGGAAACCTG
GCCCTGTCTTCTTGACGAGCATTCCTAGGGGTCTTTCCCCTCTCGCCAAAGGAATGCAAGGTCTGTTGAA
TGTCGTGAAGGAAGCAGTTCCTCTGGAAGCTTCTTGAAGACAAACAACGTCTGTAGCGACCCTTTGCAGG
CAGCGGAACCCCCCACCTGGCGACAGGTGCCTCTGCGGCCAAAAGCCACGTGTATAAGATACACCTGCAA
AGGCGGCACAACCCCAGTGCCACGTTGTGAGTTGGATAGTTGTGGAAAGAGTCAAATGGCTCTCCTCAAG
CGTATTCAACAAGGGGCTGAAGGATGCCCAGAAGGTACCCCATTGTATGGGATCTGATCTGGGGCCTCGG
TGCACATGCTTTACATGTGTTTAGTCGAGGTTAAAAAAACGTCTAGGCCCCCCGAACCACGGGGACGTGG
TTTTCCTTTGAAAAACACGATAATACCATGGCCACCGAGTACAAGCCCACGGTGCGCCTCGCCACCCGCG
ACGACGTCCCCCGGGCCGTACGCACCCTCGCCGCCGCGTTCGCCGACTACCCCGCCACGCGCCACACCGT
CGACCCGGACCGCCACATCGAGCGGGTCACCGAGCTGCAAGAACTCTTCCTCACGCGCGTCGGGCTCGAC
ATCGGCAAGGTGTGGGTCGCGGACGACGGCG
Features (pLannotate 1.2.2; 41 found; start..end, strand, type, name):
    405..993     +  misc_feature   WPRE: woodchuck hepatitis virus posttranscriptional regulatory element
   1010..1198    +  CDS            nef (fragment): NEF_HV1Z2 - Experimental evidence at protein level: Swiss-Prot protein existence level 1. Extracellular Nef protein targets CD4(+) T-lymphocytes for apoptosis by interacting with CXCR4 surface receptors. From Human immunodeficiency virus type 1 group M subtype D (isolate Z2/CDC-Z34) (HIV-1).
   1200..1433    +  LTR            3' LTR (ΔU3): self-inactivating 3' long terminal repeat (LTR) from HIV-1
   1540..1764    +  polyA_signal   bGH poly(A) signal: bovine growth hormone polyadenylation signal
   1768..1789    +  promoter       SV40 promoter (fragment): SV40 enhancer and early promoter
   1810..2238    +  rep_origin     f1 ori (sequence partly withheld): f1 bacteriophage origin of replication; arrow indicates direction of (+) strand synthesis
   2252..2581    +  promoter       SV40 promoter: SV40 enhancer and early promoter
   2630..3659    +  CDS            HygR (fragment): aminoglycoside phosphotransferase from E. coli; aph(4)-Ia; confers resistance to hygromycin
   3669..3794    +  CDS            ble (fragment): BLE_KLEPN - Experimental evidence at protein level: Swiss-Prot protein existence level 1. Binding protein with a strong affinity to the bleomycin family of antibiotics. Binds to CL990; an antimitotic-antibiotic compound. From Klebsiella pneumoniae.
   3789..3910    +  polyA_signal   SV40 poly(A) signal: SV40 polyadenylation signal
   3981..4003    -  protein_bind   lac operator (fragment): The lac repressor binds to the lac operator to inhibit transcription in E. coli. This inhibition can be relieved by adding lactose or isopropyl-β-D-thiogalactopyranoside (IPTG). lac repressor encoded by lacI
   4007..4037    -  promoter       lac promoter: promoter for the E. coli lac operon
   4052..4073    -  protein_bind   CAP binding site: CAP binding activates transcription in the presence of cAMP. E. coli catabolite activator protein
   4086..4178    -  CDS            lacI (fragment): lac repressor; lacI; The lac repressor binds to the lac operator to inhibit transcription in E. coli. This inhibition can be relieved by adding lactose or isopropyl-β-D-thiogalactopyranoside (IPTG).
   4361..4949    -  rep_origin     ori: high-copy-number ColE1/pMB1/pBR322/pUC origin of replication
   5120..5980    -  CDS            AmpR: β-lactamase; bla; confers resistance to ampicillin, carbenicillin, and related antibiotics
   5981..6085    -  promoter       AmpR promoter: bla
   6133..6267    +  polyA_signal   SV40 poly(A) signal: SV40 polyadenylation signal
   6434..6763    +  CDS            nef (fragment): NEF_HV1BR - Experimental evidence at protein level: Swiss-Prot protein existence level 1. Extracellular Nef protein targets CD4(+) T-lymphocytes for apoptosis by interacting with CXCR4 surface receptors (PubMed:14990729). From Human immunodeficiency virus type 1 group M subtype B (isolate BRU/LAI) (HIV-1).
   6811..7068    +  LTR            5' LTR (truncated): truncated 5' long terminal repeat (LTR) from HIV-1
   7115..7240    +  misc_feature   HIV-1 Ψ: packaging signal of human immunodeficiency virus type 1
   7224..7562    +  CDS            HIV-1 gag (fragment): gag protein from human immunodeficiency virus 1; gag
   7737..7970    +  misc_feature   RRE: The Rev response element (RRE) of HIV-1 allows for Rev-dependent mRNA export from the nucleus to the cytoplasm.
   8347..8447    +  CDS            Rev (fragment): human immunodeficiency virus 1 (HIV-1) Rev protein; rev; enhances nuclear export of unspliced and incompletely spliced viral mRNAs
   8497..8614    +  misc_feature   cPPT/CTS: central polypurine tract and central termination sequence of HIV-1
   8679..9053    -  CDS            BleoR: antibiotic-binding protein; Sh ble from Streptoalloteichus hindustanus; confers resistance to bleomycin, phleomycin, and Zeocin™
   9073..9120    -  promoter       EM7 promoter: synthetic bacterial promoter&nbsp
   9147..9425    +  promoter       tight TRE promoter (fragment): Tet-responsive promoter PTight, consisting of seven tet operator sequences followed by the minimal CMV promoter
   9436..9456    +  CDS            FLAG (fragment): FLAG® epitope tag, followed by an enterokinase cleavage site
   9571..9590    +  CDS            Strep-Tag II (fragment): peptide that binds Strep-Tactin®, an engineered form of streptavidin
   9631..9651    +  CDS            SV40 NLS: nuclear localization signal of SV40 (simian virus 40) large T antigen
   9667..10974   +  CDS            E2F2: E2F2_HUMAN - Experimental evidence at protein level: Swiss-Prot protein existence level 1. Transcription activator that binds DNA cooperatively with DP proteins through the E2 recognition site, 5'-TTTC[CG]CGC-3' found in the promoter region of a number of genes whose products are involved in cell cycle regulation or in DNA replication. The DRTF1/E2F complex functions in the control of cell-cycle progression from g1 to s phase. E2F2 binds specifically to RB1 in a cell-cycle dependent manner. From Homo sapiens (Human).
  10977..11002   +  ncRNA          5' miR-30a (fragment): sequence upstream of the 71-nt precursor of the human miR-30a microRNA (Zeng et al., 2002) miRNA
  11086..11198   +  ncRNA          3' miR-30a: sequence downstream of the 71-nt precursor of the human miR-30a microRNA (Zeng et al., 2002) miRNA
  11293..11311   -  promoter       T7 promoter: promoter for bacteriophage T7 RNA polymerase
  11324..12535   +  promoter       UbC promoter: human ubiquitin C promoter
  12548..12581   +  protein_bind   loxP511: Cre-mediated recombination occurs in the 8-bp core sequence (GTATACAT). loxP511 sites are compatible with each other, but incompatible with wild-type loxP sites. Cre recombinase
  12588..13295   +  CDS            rtTA3: reverse tetracycline transactivator 3 activates expression from Tet-responsive promoters in the presence of doxycycline
  13296..13329   +  protein_bind   loxP511: Cre-mediated recombination occurs in the 8-bp core sequence (GTATACAT). loxP511 sites are compatible with each other, but incompatible with wild-type loxP sites. Cre recombinase
  13352..13924   +  misc_feature   IRES: internal ribosome entry site (IRES) of the encephalomyocarditis virus (EMCV)
  13933..389     +  CDS            PuroR (across the origin): puromycin N-acetyltransferase; pac from Streptomyces alboniger; confers resistance to puromycin
