[The description below was written by a language model from this plasmid's Addgene catalogue record and pLannotate feature annotations shown in this document.]
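Description:
pTRIPZ-2xFLAG-2xSTREP-E2F2 is a roughly 14.1 kb doxycycline-inducible mammalian expression plasmid built on the pTRIPZ backbone. Although catalogued simply as a mammalian expression vector, the annotated sequence shows an HIV-1-derived lentiviral transfer architecture: a truncated 5' LTR, the Ψ packaging signal with a gag fragment, the RRE for Rev-dependent export, cPPT/CTS, a WPRE to enhance transcript expression, and a self-inactivating ΔU3 3' LTR. In bacteria it is maintained at high copy through a ColE1/pUC-type origin and selected with ampicillin. An f1 origin and an EM7-driven bleomycin/Zeocin resistance gene are also present. Outside the LTRs, an SV40 promoter precedes fragments annotated as hygromycin and ble resistance genes; because these are only partial matches, their functionality cannot be judged from the record.

The payload is human E2F2, a transcription activator involved in the G1-to-S transition, placed under a tight TRE (Tet-responsive) promoter. It carries an N-terminal tandem FLAG-FLAG-STREP-STREP tag, useful for detection and affinity purification, and the annotation also detects an SV40 nuclear localization signal between the tags and the coding sequence. Residual miR-30a flanking sequences downstream of the insert reflect the shRNA-mir context of the parental vector. A second cassette uses the human UbC promoter to express rtTA3, here flanked by loxP511 sites, followed by an EMCV IRES and a puromycin resistance gene. Transduced or transfected cells can therefore be selected with puromycin, and they constitutively produce the transactivator that switches on tagged E2F2 when doxycycline is added. The associated publication concerns cyclin F-directed degradation of the activator E2Fs, consistent with using the construct for controlled expression of tagged E2F2.
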