Addgene plasmid #236434: pTRIPZ-2xFLAG-2xSTREP-E2F2
Purpose: doxycycline inducible expression of E2F2 in mammalian cells
Depositing lab: Michele Pagano. Depositing organization: NYU Grossman School of Medicine. Publication: Cyclin F Controls Cell-Cycle Transcriptional Outputs by Directing the Degradation of the Three Activator E2Fs. Clijsters L, Hoencamp C, Calis JJA, Marzio A, Handgraaf SM, Cuitino MC, Rosenberg BR, Leone G, Pagano M. Mol Cell. 2019 Jun 20;74(6):1264-1277.e7. doi: 10.1016/j.molcel.2019.04.010. Epub 2019 May 23. PubMed 31130363.
Backbone
  Vector backbone: pTRIPZ
  Vector type: Mammalian Expression
Growth in bacteria
  Bacterial resistance: Ampicillin, 100 μg/mL
  Growth temperature: 37°C
  Growth strain: DH5alpha
  Copy number: High Copy
Gene/Insert
  Gene/Insert name: E2F2
  Species: H. sapiens (human)
  Entrez Gene: E2F2 (a.k.a. E2F-2)
  Tag / fusion protein: FLAG-FLAG-STREP-STREP (N terminal on insert)
  Cloning method: Restriction Enzyme; 5′ cloning site Unknown (unknown if destroyed)
Terms and licenses: Academic/Nonprofit Terms; Industry Terms: Not Available to Industry
How to cite: pTRIPZ-2xFLAG-2xSTREP-E2F2 was a gift from Michele Pagano (Addgene plasmid # 236434 ; http://n2t.net/addgene:236434 ; RRID:Addgene_236434)
